Addgene plasmid #58430: FRP467-PACT1(-1-520)-LexA-ER-haVP16
Purpose: Expresses LexA-ER-VP16 in yeast cells
Depositing lab: Joerg Stelling. Depositing organization: ETH Zurich (Swiss Federal Institute of Technology). Publication: Inducible, tightly regulated and growth condition-independent transcription factor in Saccharomyces cerevisiae. Ottoz DS, Rudolf F, Stelling J. Nucleic Acids Res. 2014 Jul 17. pii: gku616. 10.1093/nar/gku616 PubMed 25034689.
Backbone
  Vector backbone: pRS-derived
  Backbone manufacturer: Robert Gnuegge
  Backbone size w/o insert (bp): 4396
  Total vector size (bp): 7029
  Vector type: Yeast Expression
  Selectable markers: HIS3
Growth in bacteria
  Bacterial resistance: Ampicillin, 100 μg/mL
  Growth temperature: 37°C
  Growth strain: DH5alpha
  Copy number: High Copy
Gene/Insert
  Gene/Insert name: LexA-ER-VP16
  Species: Synthetic
  Insert size (bp): 2633
  Promoter: Act1 promoter (-520;1)
  Cloning method: Restriction Enzyme; 5′ cloning site SacI (not destroyed); 3′ cloning site KpnI (not destroyed)
  Sequencing primers: 5′ TAATACGACTCACTATAGGG; 3′ AATTAACCCTCACTAAAGGG
Terms and licenses: Academic/Nonprofit Terms; Industry Terms: Not Available to Industry
Depositor comments: For integration in yeast, linearize plasmid with PacI.
How to cite: FRP467-PACT1(-1-520)-LexA-ER-haVP16 was a gift from Joerg Stelling (Addgene plasmid # 58430 ; http://n2t.net/addgene:58430 ; RRID:Addgene_58430)
