[The description below was written by a language model from this plasmid's Addgene catalogue record and pLannotate feature annotations shown in this document.]
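Description:
FRP467-PACT1(-1-520)-LexA-ER-haVP16 is a 7,029 bp yeast expression plasmid built on a pRS-derived backbone and designed for chromosomal integration in Saccharomyces cerevisiae. No yeast replication origin (CEN/ARS or 2μ) is annotated. This fits the depositor's note that the plasmid is linearized with PacI before transformation so that it can integrate into the genome. Yeast transformants are selected through the HIS3 auxotrophic marker, which is carried with its own promoter. In E. coli the plasmid is maintained at high copy by a ColE1/pUC-type origin and selected with ampicillin via β-lactamase. An f1 origin and remnants of the pBluescript lacZα/multiple cloning site region, flanked by T7 and T3 promoters, are also present.

The 2.6 kb insert, cloned between SacI and KpnI, encodes a synthetic chimeric transcription factor. The record gives its promoter as a 520 bp fragment of the constitutive yeast ACT1 promoter; this is not annotated in the feature table but probably occupies the unannotated gap upstream of the coding sequence. The fusion joins the bacterial LexA repressor, which provides sequence-specific DNA binding to LexA operator sites, to an estrogen receptor ligand-binding domain and the herpes simplex virus VP16 transcriptional activation domain. The annotation tool labels the receptor segment as the mutated ERT2 variant, but the catalogue simply calls it ER. The "ha" in the name may indicate an HA tag ahead of VP16, though no such feature is annotated.

In fusions of this type the hormone-binding domain keeps the factor inactive until ligand is added, so the activity of the constitutively expressed protein is controlled by hormone. The construct supplies the activator half of an inducible, tightly regulated yeast gene expression system. It is meant to be paired with a target gene placed under a promoter containing LexA operators.
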