Features (pLannotate 1.2.2; 24 found; start..end, strand, type, name):
    137..190     +  misc_feature   bom (fragment): basis of mobility region from pBR322
    183..263     -  CDS            MRM1 (fragment): MRM1_YEAST - Also known as PET56 From Saccharomyces cerevisiae (strain ATCC 204508 / S288c) (Baker's yeast).
    313..508     +  promoter       HIS3 promoter: S. cerevisiae HIS3
    509..1168    +  CDS            HIS3: imidazoleglycerol-phosphate dehydratase, required for histidine biosynthesis; S. cerevisiae HIS3; yeast auxotrophic marker
   1125..1418    +  CDS            YO201_YEAST (fragment): Protein uncertain: Swiss-Prot protein existence level 5. From Saccharomyces cerevisiae (strain ATCC 204508 / S288c) (Baker's yeast).
   1375..1428    +  misc_feature   bom (fragment): basis of mobility region from pBR322
   1429..1884    -  rep_origin     f1 ori (sequence partly withheld): f1 bacteriophage origin of replication; arrow indicates direction of (+) strand synthesis
   1892..2049    -  CDS            lacZα (fragment): LacZα fragment of β-galactosidase; lacZ fragment
   2052..2070    +  promoter       T7 promoter: promoter for bacteriophage T7 RNA polymerase
   2110..2139    +  misc_feature   MCS (fragment): pBluescript multiple cloning site
   2678..2708    +  misc_feature   MCS (fragment): pBluescript multiple cloning site
   2709..3314    +  CDS            lexA: LEXA_ECOLI - Also known as exrA, spr, tsl, umuA. Experimental evidence at protein level: Swiss-Prot protein existence level 1. Represses a number of genes involved in the response to DNA damage (SOS response), including recA and lexA. Binds to the 16 bp palindromic sequence 5'-CTGTATATATATACAG-3'. In the presence of single- stranded DNA, RecA interacts with LexA causing an autocatalytic cleavage which disrupts the DNA-binding part of LexA, leading to derepression of the SOS regulon and eventually DNA repair. Implicated in hydroxy radical-mediated cell death induced by hydroxyurea treatment (Pu
   3333..4268    +  CDS            ERT2: mutated ligand-binding domain of the human estrogen receptor (Feil et al., 1997)
   4455..4688    +  CDS            VP16 AD: transcriptional activation domain of herpes simplex virus protein VP16 (Triezenberg et al., 1988; Cousens et al., 1989); UL48
   4707..4748    +  misc_feature   MCS (fragment): pBluescript multiple cloning site
   4779..4797    -  promoter       T3 promoter: promoter for bacteriophage T3 RNA polymerase
   4842..4858    -  protein_bind   lac operator: The lac repressor binds to the lac operator to inhibit transcription in E. coli. This inhibition can be relieved by adding lactose or isopropyl-β-D-thiogalactopyranoside (IPTG). lac repressor encoded by lacI
   4866..4896    -  promoter       lac promoter: promoter for the E. coli lac operon
   4911..4932    -  protein_bind   CAP binding site: CAP binding activates transcription in the presence of cAMP. E. coli catabolite activator protein
   4945..5037    -  CDS            lacI (fragment): lac repressor; lacI; The lac repressor binds to the lac operator to inhibit transcription in E. coli. This inhibition can be relieved by adding lactose or isopropyl-β-D-thiogalactopyranoside (IPTG).
   5220..5808    -  rep_origin     ori: high-copy-number ColE1/pMB1/pBR322/pUC origin of replication
   5979..6839    -  CDS            AmpR: β-lactamase; bla; confers resistance to ampicillin, carbenicillin, and related antibiotics
   6840..6944    -  promoter       AmpR promoter: bla
   7029..35      +  CDS            rop (fragment) (across the origin): Rop protein, which maintains plasmids at low copy number; rop
>Addgene plasmid #58430 | FRP467-PACT1(-1-520)-LexA-ER-haVP16 | depositor full sequence | sequence record 90258 | FRP467-PACT1(-1-520)-LexA-ER-haVP16 sequence 7029 bps
TCGCGCGTTTCGGTGATGACGGTGAAAACCTCTGACACATGCAGCTCCCGGAGACGGTCACAGCTTGTCT
GTAAGCGGATGCCGGGAGCAGACAAGCCCGTCAGGGCGCGTCAGCGGGTGTTGGCGGGTGTCGGGGCTGG
CTTAACTATGCGGCATCAGAGCAGATTGTACTGAGAGTGCACCATATGCGTTTTAAGAGCTTGGTGAGCG
CTAGGAGTCACTGCCAGGTATCGTTTGAACACGGCATTAGTCAGGGAAGTCATAACACAGTCCTTTCCCG
CAATTTTCTTTTTCTATTACTCTTGGCCTCCTCTAGTACACTCTATATTTTTTTATGCCTCTTAATTAAG
GTAATGATTTTCATTTTTTTTTTTCCACCTAGCGGATGACTCTTTTTTTTTCTTAGCGATTGGCATTATC
ACATAATGAATTATACATTATATAAAGTAATGTGATTTCTTCGAAGAATATACTAAAAAATGAGCAGGCA
AGATAAACGAAGGCAAAGATGACAGAGCAGAAAGCCCTAGTAAAGCGTATTACAAATGAAACCAAGATTC
AGATTGCGATCTCTTTAAAGGGTGGTCCCCTAGCGATAGAGCACTCGATCTTCCCAGAAAAAGAGGCAGA
AGCAGTAGCAGAACAGGCCACACAATCGCAAGTGATTAACGTCCACACAGGTATAGGGTTTCTGGACCAC
ATGATACATGCTCTGGCCAAGCATTCCGGCTGGTCGCTAATCGTTGAGTGCATTGGTGACTTACACATAG
ACGACCATCACACCACTGAAGACTGCGGGATTGCTCTCGGTCAGGCTTTTAAAGAGGCCCTACTGGCGCG
TGGAGTAAAAAGGTTTGGATCAGGATTTGCGCCTTTGGATGAGGCACTTTCCAGAGCGGTGGTAGATCTT
TCGAACAGGCCGTACGCAGTTGTCGAACTTGGTTTGCAAAGGGAGAAAGTAGGAGATCTCTCTTGCGAGA
TGATCCCGCATTTTCTTGAAAGTTTTGCAGAGGCTAGCAGAATTACCCTCCACGTTGATTGTCTGCGAGG
CAAGAATGATCATCACCGTAGTGAGAGTGCGTTCAAGGCTCTTGCGGTTGCCATAAGAGAAGCCACCTCG
CCCAATGGAACCAACGATGTTCCCTCCACCAAAGGTGTTCTTATGTAGTGACACCGATTATTTAAAGCTG
CAGCATACGATATATATACATGTGTATATATGTATACCTATGAATGTCAGTAAGTATGTATACGAACAGT
ATGATACTGAAGATGACAAGGTAATGCATCATTCTATACGTGTCATTCTGAACGAGGCGCGCTTTCCTTT
TTTCTTTTTGCTTTTTCTTTTTTTTTCTCTTGAACTCGACGGATCATATGCGGTGTGAAATACCGCACAG
ATGCGTAAGGAGAAAATACCGCATCAGGAAATTGTAAACGTTAATATTTTGTTAAAATTCGCGTTAAATT
TTTGTTAAATCAGCTCATTTTTTAACCAATAGGCCGAAATCGGCAAAATCCCTTATAAATCAAAAGAATA
GACCGAGATAGGGT
[37 nt withheld, positions 1555-1591]
AAAGAACGTGGACTCCAACGTCAAAGG
[49 nt withheld, positions 1619-1667]
T
[91 nt withheld, positions 1669-1759]
G
[124 nt withheld, positions 1761-1884]
CGCGCCATTCGCCATTCAGGCTGCGCAACTGTTGGGAAGGGCGATCGGTGCGGGCCTCTTCGCTATTACG
CCAGCTGGCGAAGGGGGGATGTGCTGCAAGGCGATTAAGTTGGGTAACGCCAGGGTTTTCCCAGTCACGA
CGTTGTAAAACGACGGCCAGTGAATTGTAATACGACTCACTATAGGGCGAATTGGAGAAACAGCGGCCGC
CTATAGGGCGAATTGGAGCTCCACCGCGGTGGCGGCCGCTCTAGAGAAGCGGGTAAGCTGCCACAGCAAT
TAATGCACAACATTTAACCTACATTCTTCCTTATCGGATCCTCAAAACCCTTAAAAACATATGCCTCACC
CTAACATATTTTCCAATTAACCCTCAATATTTCTCTGTCACCCGGCCTCTATTTTCCATTTTCTTCTTTA
CCCGCCACGCGTTTTTTTCTTTCAAATTTTTTTCTTCCTTCTTCTTTTTCTTCCACGTCCTCTTGCATAA
ATAAATAAACCGTTTTGAAACCAAACTCGCCTCTCTCTCTCCTTTTTGAAATATTTTTGGGTTTGTTTGA
TCCTTTCCTTCCCAATCTCTCTTGTTTAATATATATTCATTTATATCACGCTCTCTTTTTATCTTCCTTT
TTTTCCTCTCTCTTGTATTCTTCCTTCCCCTTTCTACTCAAACCAAGAAGAAAAAGAAAAGGTCAATCTT
TGTTAAAGAATAGGATCTTCTACTACATCAGCTTTTAGATTTTTCACGCTTACTGCTTTTTTCTTCCCAA
GATCGAAAATTTACTGAATTAACAACTAGTGGATCCCCCGGGCTGCAGGAATTCATGAAAGCGTTAACGG
CCAGGCAACAAGAGGTGTTTGATCTCATCCGTGATCACATCAGCCAGACAGGTATGCCGCCGACGCGTGC
GGAAATCGCGCAGCGTTTGGGGTTCCGTTCCCCAAACGCGGCTGAAGAACATCTGAAGGCGCTGGCACGC
AAAGGCGTTATTGAAATTGTTTCCGGCGCATCACGCGGGATTCGTCTGTTGCAGGAAGAGGAAGAAGGGT
TGCCGCTGGTAGGTCGTGTGGCTGCCGGTGAACCACTTCTGGCGCAACAGCATATTGAAGGTCATTATCA
GGTCGATCCTTCCTTATTCAAGCCGAATGCTGATTTCCTGCTGCGCGTCAGCGGGATGTCGATGAAAGAC
ATCGGCATTATGGATGGTGACTTGCTGGCAGTGCATAAAACTCAGGATGTACGTAACGGTCAGGTCGTTG
TCGCACGTATTGATGACGAGGTTACCGTTAAGCGCCTGAAAAAACAGGGCAATAAAGTCGAACTGTTGCC
AGAAAATAGCGAGTTTAAACCAATTGTCGTAGATCTTCGTCAGCAGAGCTTCACCATTGAAGGGCTGGCG
GTTGGGGTTATTCGCAACGGCGACTGGCTGGGTTCTAAGGATATCTCTGCTGGAGACATGAGAGCTGCCA
ACCTTTGGCCAAGCCCGCTCATGATCAAACGCTCTAAGAAGAACAGCCTGGCCTTGTCCCTGACGGCCGA
CCAGATGGTCAGTGCCTTGTTGGATGCTGAGCCCCCCATACTCTATTCCGAGTATGATCCTACCAGACCC
TTCAGTGAAGCTTCGATGATGGGCTTACTGACCAACCTGGCAGACAGGGAGCTGGTTCACATGATCAACT
GGGCGAAGAGGGTGCCAGGCTTTGTGGATTTGACCCTCCATGATCAGGTCCACCTTCTAGAATGTGCCTG
GTTAGAGATCCTGATGATTGGTCTCGTCTGGCGCTCCATGGAGCACCCAGTGAAGCTACTGTTTGCTCCT
AACTTGCTCTTGGACAGGAACCAGGGAAAATGTGTAGAGGGCATGGTGGAGATCTTCGACATGCTGCTGG
CTACATCATCTCGGTTCCGCATGATGAATCTGCAGGGAGAGGAGTTTGTGTGCCTCAAATCTATTATTTT
GCTTAATTCTGGAGTGTACACATTTCTGTCCAGCACCCTGAAGTCTCTGGAAGAGAAGGACCATATCCAC
CGAGTCCTGGACAAGATCACAGACACTTTGATCCACCTGATGGCCAAGGCAGGCCTGACCCTGCAGCAGC
AGCACCAGCGGCTGGCCCAGCTCCTCCTCATCCTCTCCCACATCAGGCACATGAGTAACAAAGGCATGGA
GCATCTGTACAGCATGAAGTGCAAGAACGTGGTGCCCCTCTATGACCTGCTGCTGGAGATGCTGGACGCC
CACCGCCTACATGCGCCCACTAGCCGTGGAGGGGCATCCGTGGAGGAGACGGACCAAAGCCACTTGGCCA
CTGCGGGCTCTACTTCATCGCATTCCTTGCAAAAGTATTACATCACGGGGGAGGCAGAGGGTTTCCCTGC
CACAGTCGATATCATGCAGGATCTGCCGGGCAACGATAACAGCACCGCGGGCGCGCGTACGAAAAACAAT
TACGGGTCTACCATCGAGGGCCTGCTCGATCTCCCGGACGACGACGCCCCCGAAGAGGCGGGGCTGGCGG
CTCCGCGCCTGTCCTTTCTCCCCGCGGGACACACGCGCAGACTGTCGACGGCCCCCCCGACCGATGTCAG
CCTGGGGGACGAATTGCACTTAGACGGCGAGGACGTGGCGATGGCGCATGCCGACGCGCTAGACGATTTC
GATCTGGACATGTTGGGGGACGGGGATTCCCCGGGTCCGGGATTTACCCCCCACGACTCCGCCCCCTACG
GCGCTCTGGATATGGCCGACTTCGAGTTTGAGCAGATGTTTACCGATGCCCTTGGAATTGACGAGTACGG
TGGGAAGCTTTAAACGCGTTTAAAGCTTATCGATACCGTCGACCTCGAGGGGGGGCCCGGTACCCAGCTT
CGGCCGTGTACCCAGCTTTTGTTCCCTTTAGTGAGGGTTAATTCCGAGCTTGGCGTAATCATGGTCATAG
CTGTTTCCTGTGTGAAATTGTTATCCGCTCACAATTCCACACAACATAGGAGCCGGAAGCATAAAGTGTA
AAGCCTGGGGTGCCTAATGAGTGAGGTAACTCACATTAATTGCGTTGCGCTCACTGCCCGCTTTCCAGTC
GGGAAACCTGTCGTGCCAGCTGCATTAATGAATCGGCCAACGCGCGGGGAGAGGCGGTTTGCGTATTGGG
CGCTCTTCCGCTTCCTCGCTCACTGACTCGCTGCGCTCGGTCGTTCGGCTGCGGCGAGCGGTATCAGCTC
ACTCAAAGGCGGTAATACGGTTATCCACAGAATCAGGGGATAACGCAGGAAAGAACATGTGAGCAAAAGG
CCAGCAAAAGGCCAGGAACCGTAAAAAGGCCGCGTTGCTGGCGTTTTTCCATAGGCTCGGCCCCCCTGAC
GAGCATCACAAAAATCGACGCTCAAGTCAGAGGTGGCGAAACCCGACAGGACTATAAAGATACCAGGCGT
TCCCCCCTGGAAGCTCCCTCGTGCGCTCTCCTGTTCCGACCCTGCCGCTTACCGGATACCTGTCCGCCTT
TCTCCCTTCGGGAAGCGTGGCGCTTTCTCAATGCTCACGCTGTAGGTATCTCAGTTCGGTGTAGGTCGTT
CGCTCCAAGCTGGGCTGTGTGCACGAACCCCCCGTTCAGCCCGACCGCTGCGCCTTATCCGGTAACTATC
GTCTTGAGTCCAACCCGGTAAGACACGACTTATCGCCACTGGCAGCAGCCACTGGTAACAGGATTAGCAG
AGCGAGGTATGTAGGCGGTGCTACAGAGTTCTTGAAGTGGTGGCCTAACTACGGCTACACTAGAAGGACA
GTATTTGGTATCTGCGCTCTGCTGAAGCCAGTTACCTTCGGAAAAAGAGTTGGTAGCTCTTGATCCGGCA
AACAAACCACCGCTGGTAGCGGTGGTTTTTTTGTTTGCAAGCAGCAGATTACGCGCAGAAAAAAAGGATC
TCAAGAAGATCCTTTGATCTTTTCTACGGGGTCTGACGCTCAGTGGAACGAAAACTCACGTTAAGGGATT
TTGGTCATGAGATTATCAAAAAGGATCTTCACCTAGATCCTTTTAAATTAAAAATGAAGTTTTAAATCAA
TCTAAAGTATATATGAGTAAACTTGGTCTGACAGTTACCAATGCTTAATCAGTGAGGCACCTATCTCAGC
GATCTGTCTATTTCGTTCATCCATAGTTGCCTGACTGCCCGTCGTGTAGATAACTACGATACGGGAGGGC
TTACCATCTGGCCCCAGTGCTGCAATGATACCGCGAGACCCACGCTCACCGGCTCCAGATTTATCAGCAA
TAAACCAGCCAGCCGGAAGGGCCGAGCGCAGAAGTGGTCCTGCAACTTTATCCGCCTCCATCCAGTCTAT
TAATTGTTGCCGGGAAGCTAGAGTAAGTAGTTCGCCAGTTAATAGTTTGCGCAACGTTGTTGCCATTGCT
ACAGGCATCGTGGTGTCACGCTCGTCGTTTGGTATGGCTTCATTCAGCTCCGGTTCCCAACGATCAAGGC
GAGTTACATGATCCCCCATGTTGTGAAAAAAAGCGGTTAGCTCCTTCGGTCCTCCGATCGTTGTCAGAAG
TAAGTTGGCCGCAGTGTTATCACTCATGGTTATGGCAGCACTGCATAATTCTCTTACTGTCATGCCATCC
GTAAGATGCTTTTCTGTGACTGGTGAGTACTCAACCAAGTCATTCTGAGAATAGTGTATGCGGCGACCGA
GTTGCTCTTGCCCGGCGTCAATACGGGATAATACCGCGCCACATAGCAGAACTTTAAAAGTGCTCATCAT
TGGAAAACGTTCTTCGGGGCGAAAACTCTCAAGGATCTTACCGCTGTTGAGATCCAGTTCGATGTAACCC
ACTCGTGCACCCAACTGATCTTCAGCATCTTTTACTTTCACCAGCGTTTCTGGGTGAGCAAAAACAGGAA
GGCAAAATGCCGCAAAAAAGGGAATAAGGGCGACACGGAAATGTTGAATACTCATACTCTTCCTTTTTCA
ATATTATTGAAGCATTTATCAGGGTTATTGTCTCATGAGCGGATACATATTTGAATGTATTTAGAAAAAT
AAACAAATAGGGGTTCCGCGCACATTTCCCCGAAAAGTGCCACCTGACGTCTTATTATCATGACATTAAC
CTATAAAAATAGGCGTATCACGAGGCCCTTTCGTC
