>Addgene plasmid #58430 | FRP467-PACT1(-1-520)-LexA-ER-haVP16 | addgene partial sequence | sequence record 91809 | T7 5'-TAATACGACTCACTATAGGG-3'
GCGGCCGCCTATAGGGCGAATTGGAGCTCCACCGCGGTGGCGGCCGCTCTAGAGAAGCGGGTAAGCTGCC
ACAGCAATTAATGCACAACATTTAACCTACATTCTTCCTTATCGGATCCTCAAAACCCTTAAAAACATAT
GCCTCACCCTAACATATTTTCCAATTAACCCTCAATATTTCTCTGTCACCCGGCCTCTATTTTCCATTTT
CTTCTTTACCCGCCACGCGTTTTTTTCTTTCAAATTTTTTTCTTCCTTCTTCTTTTTCTTCCACGTCCTC
TTGCATAAATAAATAAACCGTTTTGAAACCAAACTCGCCTCTCTCTCTCCTTTTTGAAATATTTTTGGGT
TTGTTTGATCCTTTCCTTCCCAATCTCTCTTGTTTAATATATATTCATTTATATCACGCTCTCTTTTTAT
CTTCCTTTTTTTCCTCTCTCTTGTATTCTTCCTTCCCCTTTCTACTCAAACCAAGAAGAAAAAGAAAAGG
TCAATCTTTGTTAAAGAATAGGATCTTCTACTACATCAGCTTTTAGATTTTTCACGCTTACTGCTTTTTT
CTTCCCAAGATCGAAAATTTACTGAATTAACAACTAGTGGATCCCCCGGGCTGCAGGAATTCATGAAAGC
GTTAACGGCCAGGCAACAAGAGGTGTTTGATCTCATCCGTGATCACATCAGCCAGACAGGTATGCCGCCG
ACGCGTGCGGAAATCGCGCAGCGTTTGGGGTTCCGTTCCCCAAACGCGGCTGAAGAACATCTGAAGGCGC
TGGCACGCAAAGGCGTTATTGAAATTGTTTCCGGCGCATCACGCGGGATTCGTCTGTTGCAGGAAGAGGA
AGAAGGGTTGCCGCTGGTAGGTCGTGTGGCTGCCGGTGAACCACTTCTGGCGCAACAGCATATTGAAGGT
CATTATCAGGTCGATCCTTCCTTATTCAAGCCGAATGCTGATTTCCTGCTGCGCGTCAGCGGGATGTCGA
TGAAAGACATCGGCATTATGGATGGTGACTTGCTGGCAGTGCATAAAACTCAGGATGTACGTAACGGTCA
GGTCGTTGTCGCACGTATTGATGA
