>Addgene plasmid #58430 | FRP467-PACT1(-1-520)-LexA-ER-haVP16 | addgene partial sequence | sequence record 91811 | T3 5'-GCAATTAACCCTCACTAAAGG-3'
CGAAGCTGGGTACCGGGCCCCCCCTCGAGGTCGACGGTATCGATAAGCTTTAAACGCGTTTAAAGCTTCC
CACCGTACTCGTCAATTCCAAGGGCATCGGTAAACATCTGCTCAAACTCGAAGTCGGCCATATCCAGAGC
GCCGTAGGGGGCGGAGTCGTGGGGGGTAAATCCCGGACCCGGGGAATCCCCGTCCCCCAACATGTCCAGA
TCGAAATCGTCTAGCGCGTCGGCATGCGCCATCGCCACGTCCTCGCCGTCTAAGTGCAATTCGTCCCCCA
GGCTGACATCGGTCGGGGGGGCCGTCGACAGTCTGCGCGTGTGTCCCGCGGGGAGAAAGGACAGGCGCGG
AGCCGCCAGCCCCGCCTCTTCGGGGGCGTCGTCGTCCGGGAGATCGAGCAGGCCCTCGATGGTAGACCCG
TAATTGTTTTTCGTACGCGCGCCCGCGGTGCTGTTATCGTTGCCCGGCAGATCCTGCATGATATCGACTG
TGGCAGGGAAACCCTCTGCCTCCCCCGTGATGTAATACTTTTGCAAGGAATGCGATGAAGTAGAGCCCGC
AGTGGCCAAGTGGCTTTGGTCCGTCTCCTCCACGGATGCCCCTCCACGGCTAGTGGGCGCATGTAGGCGG
TGGGCGTCCAGCATCTCCAGCAGCAGGTCATAGAGGGGCACCACGTTCTTGCACTTCATGCTGTACAGAT
GCTCCATGCCTTTGTTACTCATGTGCCTGATGTGGGAGAGGATGAGGAGGAGCTGGGCCAGCCGCTGGTG
CTGCTGCTGCAGGGTCAGGCCTGCCTTGGCCATCAGGTGGATCAAAGTGTCTGTGATCTTGTCCAGGACT
CGGTGGATATGGTCCTTCTCTTCCAGAGACTTCAGGGTGCTGGACAGAAATGTGTACA
